LOCUS       Exported 4497 bp ds-DNA circular SYN 13-MAY-2021
DEFINITION  Mammalian expression plasmid for SARS-CoV-2 nsp7.
ACCESSION   .
VERSION     .
KEYWORDS    pGBW-m4134316
SOURCE      synthetic DNA construct
  ORGANISM  synthetic DNA construct
REFERENCE   1 (bases 1 to 4497)
  TITLE     SARS-CoV-2 protein Mammalian expression constructs, tagged, for
            protein expression and/or purification
REFERENCE   2 (bases 1 to 4497)
  AUTHORS   .
  TITLE     Direct Submission
  JOURNAL   Exported May 13, 2021 from SnapGene Server 1.1.58
            http://www.snapgene.com
FEATURES             Location/Qualifiers
     source          1..4497
                     /organism="synthetic DNA construct"
                     /mol_type="other DNA"
     CDS             251..271
                     /codon_start=1
                     /product="tobacco etch virus (TEV) protease recognition and
                     cleavage site"
                     /label=TEV site
                     /translation="ENLYFQS"
     CDS             272..313
                     /codon_start=1
                     /product="epitope tag from simian virus 5"
                     /label=V5 tag
                     /translation="GKPIPNPLLGLDST"
     polyA_signal    366..487
                     /label=SV40 poly(A) signal
                     /note="SV40 polyadenylation signal"
     primer_bind     complement(377..396)
                     /label=EBV-rev
                     /note="SV40 polyA terminator, reverse primer"
     primer_bind     431..450
                     /label=SV40pA-R
                     /note="SV40 polyA, reverse primer"
     terminator      602..648
                     /label=T7 terminator
                     /note="transcription terminator for bacteriophage T7 RNA
                     polymerase"
     terminator      678..814
                     /label=rrnG terminator
                     /note="transcription terminator from the E. coli ribosomal
                     RNA rrnG operon (Albrechtsen et al., 1991)"
     misc_feature    859..930
                     /label=3' beta-globin insulator
                     /note="insulator downstream of the human beta-globin locus
                     (Farrell et al., 2002)"
     rep_origin      complement(1156..1744)
                     /direction=LEFT
                     /label=ori
                     /note="high-copy-number ColE1/pMB1/pBR322/pUC origin of
                     replication"
     primer_bind     complement(1236..1255)
                     /label=pBR322ori-F
                     /note="pBR322 origin, forward primer"
     CDS             2490..3350
                     /codon_start=1
                     /gene="bla"
                     /product="beta-lactamase"
                     /label=AmpR
                     /note="confers resistance to ampicillin, carbenicillin, and
                     related antibiotics"
                     /translation="MSIQHFRVALIPFFAAFCLPVFAHPETLVKVKDAEDQLGARVGYI
                     ELDLNSGKILESFRPEERFPMMSTFKVLLCGAVLSRIDAGQEQLGRRIHYSQNDLVEYS
                     PVTEKHLTDGMTVRELCSAAITMSDNTAANLLLTTIGGPKELTAFLHNMGDHVTRLDRW
                     EPELNEAIPNDERDTTMPVAMATTLRKLLTGELLTLASRQQLIDWMEADKVAGPLLRSA
                     LPAGWFIADKSGAGERGSRGIIAALGPDGKPSRIVVIYTTGSQATMDERNRQIAEIGAS
                     LIKHW"
     primer_bind     complement(2708..2727)
                     /label=Amp-R
                     /note="Ampicillin resistance gene, reverse primer"
     terminator      3363..3499
                     /label=rrnG terminator
                     /note="transcription terminator from the E. coli ribosomal
                     RNA rrnG operon (Albrechtsen et al., 1991)"
     misc_feature    3651..3722
                     /label=5' beta-globin insulator
                     /note="insulator upstream of the human beta-globin locus
                     (Farrell et al., 2002)"
     terminator      3727..3773
                     /label=T7 terminator
                     /note="transcription terminator for bacteriophage T7 RNA
                     polymerase"
     polyA_signal    3791..3839
                     /note="synthetic polyadenylation signal"
     enhancer        3920..4223
                     /label=CMV enhancer
                     /note="human cytomegalovirus immediate early enhancer"
     promoter        4225..4427
                     /label=CMV promoter
                     /note="human cytomegalovirus (CMV) immediate early
                     promoter"
     primer_bind     4378..4398
                     /label=CMV-F
                     /note="Human CMV immediate early promoter, forward primer"
ORIGIN
        1 caccatgaaa atgtcagatg taaagtgcac atcagtagtc ttactctcag ttttgcaaca
       61 actcagagta gaatcatcat ctaaattgtg ggctcaatgt gtccagttac acaatgacat
      121 tctcttagct aaagatacta ctgaagcctt tgaaaaaatg gtttcactac tttctgtttt
      181 gctttccatg cagggtgctg tagacataaa caagctttgt gaagaaatgc tggacaacag
      241 ggcaacctta gaaaaccttt actttcagtc ggggaaacct atacccaatc cacttctcgg
      301 cttagattct acctaagcta gcttgactga ctgagataca gcgtaccttc agctcacaga
      361 catgataaga tacattgatg agtttggaca aaccacaact agaatgcagt gaaaaaaatg
      421 ctttatttgt gaaatttgtg atgctattgc tttatttgta accattataa gctgcaataa
      481 acaagttaac aacaacaatt gcattcattt tatgtttcag gttcaggggg aggtgtggga
      541 ggttttttaa agcaagtaaa acctctacaa atgtggtatt ggcccatctc tatcggtatc
      601 gtagcataac cccttggggc ctctaaacgg gtcttgaggg gttttttgtg cccctcgggc
      661 cggattgcta tctaccggca ttggcgcaga aaaaaatgcc tgatgcgacg ctgcgcgtct
      721 tatactccca catatgccag attcagcaac ggatacggct tccccaactt gcccacttcc
      781 atacgtgtcc tccttaccag aaatttatcc ttaaggtcgt cagctatcct gcaggcgatc
      841 tctcgatttc gatcaagaca ttcctttaat ggtcttttct ggacaccact aggggtcaga
      901 agtagttcat caaactttct tccctcccta atctcattgg ttaccttggg ctatcgaaac
      961 ttaattaacc agtcaagtca gctacttggc gagatcgact tgtctgggtt tcgactacgc
     1021 tcagaattgc gtcagtcaag ttcgatctgg tccttgctat tgcacccgtt ctccgattac
     1081 gagtttcatt taaatcatgt gagcaaaagg ccagcaaaag gccaggaacc gtaaaaaggc
     1141 cgcgttgctg gcgtttttcc ataggctccg cccccctgac gagcatcaca aaaatcgacg
     1201 ctcaagtcag aggtggcgaa acccgacagg actataaaga taccaggcgt ttccccctgg
     1261 aagctccctc gtgcgctctc ctgttccgac cctgccgctt accggatacc tgtccgcctt
     1321 tctcccttcg ggaagcgtgg cgctttctca tagctcacgc tgtaggtatc tcagttcggt
     1381 gtaggtcgtt cgctccaagc tgggctgtgt gcacgaaccc cccgttcagc ccgaccgctg
     1441 cgccttatcc ggtaactatc gtcttgagtc caacccggta agacacgact tatcgccact
     1501 ggcagcagcc actggtaaca ggattagcag agcgaggtat gtaggcggtg ctacagagtt
     1561 cttgaagtgg tggcctaact acggctacac tagaagaaca gtatttggta tctgcgctct
     1621 gctgaagcca gttaccttcg gaaaaagagt tggtagctct tgatccggca aacaaaccac
     1681 cgctggtagc ggtggttttt ttgtttgcaa gcagcagatt acgcgcagaa aaaaaggatc
     1741 tcaagaagat cctttgatct tttctacggg gtctgacgct cagtggaacg aaaactcacg
     1801 ttaagggatt ttggtcatga gattatcaaa aaggatcttc acctagatcc ttttaaatta
     1861 aaaatgaagt tttaaatcaa tctaaagtat atatgagtaa acttggtctg acagttacca
     1921 atgcttaatc agtgaggcac ctatctcagc gatctgtcta tttcgttcat ccatagttgc
     1981 atttaaattt ccgaactctc caaggccctc gtcggaaaat cttcaaacct ttcgtccgat
     2041 ccatcttgca ggctacctct cgaacgaact atcgcaagtc tcttggccgg ccttgcgcct
     2101 tggctattgc ttggcagcgc ctatcgccag gtattactcc aatcccgaat atccgagatc
     2161 gggatcaccc gagagaagtt caacctacat cctcaatccc gatctatccg agatccgagg
     2221 aatatcgaaa tcggggcgcg cctggtgtac cgagaacgat cctctcagtg cgagtctcga
     2281 cgatccatat cgttgcttgg cagtcagcca gtcggaatcc agcttgggac ccaggaagtc
     2341 caatcgtcag atattgtact caagcctggt cacggcagcg taccgatctg tttaaaccta
     2401 gatattgata gtctgatcgg tcaacgtata atcgagtcct agcttttgca aacatctatc
     2461 aagagacagg atcagcagga ggctttcgca tgagtattca acatttccgt gtcgccctta
     2521 ttcccttttt tgcggcattt tgccttcctg tttttgctca cccagaaacg ctggtgaaag
     2581 taaaagatgc tgaagatcag ttgggtgcgc gagtgggtta catcgaactg gatctcaaca
     2641 gcggtaagat ccttgagagt tttcgccccg aagaacgctt tccaatgatg agcactttta
     2701 aagttctgct atgtggcgcg gtattatccc gtattgacgc cgggcaagag caactcggtc
     2761 gccgcataca ctattctcag aatgacttgg ttgagtattc accagtcaca gaaaagcatc
     2821 ttacggatgg catgacagta agagaattat gcagtgctgc cataaccatg agtgataaca
     2881 ctgcggccaa cttacttctg acaacgattg gaggaccgaa ggagctaacc gcttttttgc
     2941 acaacatggg ggatcatgta actcgccttg atcgttggga accggagctg aatgaagcca
     3001 taccaaacga cgagcgtgac accacgatgc ctgtagcaat ggcaacaacc ttgcgtaaac
     3061 tattaactgg cgaactactt actctagctt cccggcaaca gttgatagac tggatggagg
     3121 cggataaagt tgcaggacca cttctgcgct cggcccttcc ggctggctgg tttattgctg
     3181 ataaatctgg agccggtgag cgtgggtctc gcggtatcat tgcagcactg gggccagatg
     3241 gtaagccctc ccgtatcgta gttatctaca cgacggggag tcaggcaact atggatgaac
     3301 gaaatagaca gatcgctgag ataggtgcct cactgattaa gcattggtaa ccgattctag
     3361 gtgcattggc gcagaaaaaa atgcctgatg cgacgctgcg cgtcttatac tcccacatat
     3421 gccagattca gcaacggata cggcttcccc aacttgccca cttccatacg tgtcctcctt
     3481 accagaaatt tatccttaag atcccgaatc gtttaaactc gactctggct ctatcgaatc
     3541 tccgtcgttt cgagcttacg cgaacagccg tggcgctcat ttgctcgtcg ggcatcgaat
     3601 ctcgtcagct atcgtcagct tacctttttg gcagcgatcg cggctcccga catcttggac
     3661 cattagctcc acaggtatct tcttccctct agtggtcata acagcagctt cagctacctc
     3721 tcaattcaaa aaacccctca agacccgttt agaggcccca aggggttatg ctatcaatcg
     3781 ttgcgttaca cacacaaaaa accaacacac atccatcttc gatggatagc gattttatta
     3841 tctaactgct gatcgagtgt agccagatct agtaatcaat tacggggtca ttagttcata
     3901 gcccatatat ggagttccgc gttacataac ttacggtaaa tggcccgcct ggctgaccgc
     3961 ccaacgaccc ccgcccattg acgtcaataa tgacgtatgt tcccatagta acgccaatag
     4021 ggactttcca ttgacgtcaa tgggtggagt atttacggta aactgcccac ttggcagtac
     4081 atcaagtgta tcatatgcca agtacgcccc ctattgacgt caatgacggt aaatggcccg
     4141 cctggcatta tgcccagtac atgaccttat gggactttcc tacttggcag tacatctacg
     4201 tattagtcat cgctattacc atgctgatgc ggttttggca gtacatcaat gggcgtggat
     4261 agcggtttga ctcacgggga tttccaagtc tccaccccat tgacgtcaat gggagtttgt
     4321 tttggcacca aaatcaacgg gactttccaa aatgtcgtaa caactccgcc ccattgacgc
     4381 aaatgggcgg taggcgtgta cggtgggagg tctatataag cagagctggt ttagtgaacc
     4441 gtcagatcag atctttgtcg atcctaccat ccactcgaca cacccgccag cggccgc
//
