[The description below was written by a language model from this plasmid's Addgene catalogue record and the feature table of its GenBank file.]
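Description:
pGBW-m4134316 is a mammalian expression plasmid for SARS-CoV-2 nsp7, the small non-structural protein released from the ORF1ab polyprotein, built on the pTwist_CMV_6 backbone. The full construct is about 4.5 kb. It is maintained in E. coli through a high-copy ColE1/pUC-type origin and selected with ampicillin via the beta-lactamase (AmpR) gene. No mammalian selection marker is annotated, which suggests it is suited to transient transfection rather than stable line selection.

The wild-type nsp7 coding sequence (roughly 240 bp) is not itself annotated in the feature table, but by position it occupies the region between the CMV promoter, which lies at the end of the circular map, and the tag sequences that begin around position 250. Transcription is driven by the human cytomegalovirus immediate early enhancer and promoter. The open reading frame continues in frame into a backbone-encoded TEV protease recognition site followed by a V5 epitope tag, so the protein carries a C-terminal V5 tag for detection or immunocapture that can be cleaved off with TEV protease. An SV40 polyadenylation signal terminates the message.

The expression unit is insulated from the rest of the plasmid. A synthetic poly(A) signal, T7 and rrnG terminators and a 5' beta-globin insulator lie upstream of the CMV enhancer, and a matching set of T7 and rrnG terminators plus a 3' beta-globin insulator lies downstream, limiting read-through transcription and interference from the bacterial backbone. The record places the plasmid in a collection of tagged SARS-CoV-2 protein constructs intended for expression and/or purification in mammalian cells.
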