Addgene plasmid #152121: pGBW-m4134316
Purpose: Mammalian expression plasmid for SARS-CoV-2 nsp7
Depositing lab: Ginkgo Bioworks & Benjie Chen. Depositing organization: Ginkgo Bioworks.
Backbone
  Vector backbone: pTwist_CMV_6
  Backbone size w/o insert (bp): 4180
  Vector type: Mammalian Expression
Growth in bacteria
  Bacterial resistance: Ampicillin, 100 μg/mL
  Growth temperature: 37°C
  Growth strain: DH5alpha
  Copy number: High Copy
Gene/Insert
  Gene/Insert name: SARS-CoV-2 nsp7
  Species: Severe acute respiratory syndrome coronavirus 2
  Insert size (bp): 242
  Mutation: wt
  Entrez Gene: ORF1ab (a.k.a. GU280_gp01)
  Promoter: CMV
  Tag / fusion protein: Cleavable TEV;V5 (C terminal on backbone)
  Cloning method: Unknown
Resource information
  A portion of this plasmid was derived from a plasmid made by: GinkgoBioworks
Depositor comments: NCBI reference sequence: YP_009725303.1
How to cite: pGBW-m4134316 was a gift from Ginkgo Bioworks & Benjie Chen (Addgene plasmid # 152121 ; http://n2t.net/addgene:152121 ; RRID:Addgene_152121)
